Addgene plasmid #106361: pNP159
Purpose: To insert a single copy of a construct at a site on Chr II, corresponding to GFP-labelled RAB-11 expressed specifically in the epidermis.
Depositing lab: Jonathan Ewbank. Depositing organization: INSERM U1104, Centre d'Immunologie Marseille Luminy (CIML). Publication: Microtubule plus-end dynamics link wound repair to the innate immune response. Taffoni C, Omi S, Huber C, Mailfert S, Fallet M, Rupprecht JF, Ewbank JJ, Pujol N. Elife. 2020 Jan 29;9. pii: 45047. doi: 10.7554/eLife.45047. PubMed 31995031.
Backbone
  Vector backbone: pNP154
  Vector type: Worm Expression
Growth in bacteria
  Bacterial resistance: Ampicillin, 100 μg/mL
  Growth temperature: 37°C
  Growth strain: DH5alpha
  Copy number: Unknown
Gene/Insert
  Gene/Insert name: ttTi5605_SEC_dpy-7p_GFP_RAB-11_3'unc-54
  Cloning method: Unknown
Terms and licenses: Academic/Nonprofit Terms; Industry Terms: Not Available to Industry
Depositor comments: Plasmid contains ttTi5605_SEC_dpy-7p_GFP_RAB-11_3'unc-54. Insertion and selection = Chr II ttTi5605 +SEC
How to cite: pNP159 was a gift from Jonathan Ewbank (Addgene plasmid # 106361 ; http://n2t.net/addgene:106361 ; RRID:Addgene_106361)
