[The description below was written by a language model from this plasmid's Addgene catalogue record and pLannotate feature annotations shown in this document.]
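Description:
pNP159 is a Caenorhabditis elegans expression and genome-targeting plasmid of about 13.4 kb, built on the pNP154 backbone. It is designed to place a single copy of a transgene at the ttTi5605 site on chromosome II. In E. coli it is maintained through a high-copy ColE1/pUC-type origin and selected with ampicillin via the bla gene. Remnants of lacZα, bom and rop reflect its cloning-vector ancestry. The two sequence records, one from the depositor and one from repository sequencing, are circular permutations of the same molecule, differ by a single nucleotide in length, and carry the same features.

The payload is a fusion of GFP (annotated as a GFP variant fragment) joined through a Gateway attB1 scar to the full rab-11.1 coding sequence, which encodes a small Rab GTPase involved in membrane trafficking. It is followed by an attB2 site. According to the catalogue entry, expression is driven by the dpy-7 promoter, giving epidermis-specific expression, and terminated by the unc-54 3' UTR. Neither element is annotated in the feature tables, nor are the ttTi5605 homology arms, although a C. elegans genomic coding fragment beside the cassette may belong to a flanking arm.

Upstream of the transgene lies a self-excising selection cassette (SEC) bounded by two sites annotated as loxN. It contains a hygromycin resistance gene for drug selection of worms, sqt-1 sequence that serves as a visible roller-type marker, and Cre recombinase with a tbb-2 terminator next to hsp-16.1 sequence, consistent with heat-shock-inducible Cre. After integrants are identified, Cre induction removes the cassette and leaves the GFP::RAB-11 transgene in place. The strain is suited to imaging RAB-11-positive compartments in the epidermis, and the associated study concerned wound repair and innate immunity.
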