Features (pLannotate 1.2.2; 23 found; start..end, strand, type, name):
   1109..1324    -  CDS            GSLG1_CAEEL (fragment): Experimental evidence at protein level: Swiss-Prot protein existence level 1. From Caenorhabditis elegans.
   1338..1371    +  protein_bind   loxN: Cre-mediated recombination occurs in the 8-bp core sequence (GTATACCT). loxN sites are compatible with each other, but incompatible with loxP or lox2272 sites. Cre recombinase
   1742..1888    +  CDS            sqt-1 (fragment): SQT1_CAEEL - Also known as rol-5. Protein inferred from homology: Swiss-Prot protein existence level 3. Nematode cuticles are composed largely of collagen-like proteins. The cuticle functions both as an exoskeleton and as a barrier to protect the worm from its environment. This is a collagen critical for organismal morphogenesis. Mutations in sqt-1 can lengthen, shorten, or helically twist the entire animal. From Caenorhabditis elegans.
   1921..2760    +  CDS            sqt-1 (fragment): SQT1_CAEEL - Also known as rol-5. Protein inferred from homology: Swiss-Prot protein existence level 3. Nematode cuticles are composed largely of collagen-like proteins. The cuticle functions both as an exoskeleton and as a barrier to protect the worm from its environment. This is a collagen critical for organismal morphogenesis. Mutations in sqt-1 can lengthen, shorten, or helically twist the entire animal. From Caenorhabditis elegans.
   2804..3127    -  terminator     tbb-2 terminator: tbb-2; transcription terminator for the C. elegans tubulin beta-2 gene
   3136..4266    -  CDS            cre: RECR_BPP1 - Experimental evidence at protein level: Swiss-Prot protein existence level 1. Catalyzes site-specific recombination between two 34-base- pair LOXP sites. Its role is to maintain the phage genome as a monomeric unit-copy plasmid in the lysogenic state. From Escherichia phage P1 (Bacteriophage P1).
   4615..4665    +  CDS            hsp-16.1 (fragment): HSP11_CAEEL - Also known as hsp16-1b. Experimental evidence at transcript level: Swiss-Prot protein existence level 2. From Caenorhabditis elegans.
   5046..5066    +  protein_bind   attB1: mutant version of attB; core recombination site for the Gateway® BP reaction BP Clonase™
   5072..6097    +  CDS            HygR: aminoglycoside phosphotransferase from E. coli; aph(4)-Ia; confers resistance to hygromycin
   6101..6121    -  protein_bind   attB2: mutant version of attB; core recombination site for the Gateway® BP reaction BP Clonase™
   6475..6508    +  protein_bind   loxN: Cre-mediated recombination occurs in the 8-bp core sequence (GTATACCT). loxN sites are compatible with each other, but incompatible with loxP or lox2272 sites. Cre recombinase
   6877..6895    -  CDS            lacZα (fragment): LacZα fragment of β-galactosidase; lacZ fragment
   7775..7815    -  misc_feature   MCS (fragment): pUC18/19 multiple cloning site
   7908..8777    +  CDS            vsfGFP-9 (fragment): vsfGFP-9 is a basic (constitutively fluorescent) green fluorescent protein published in 2015, derived from Aequorea victoria. It has low acid sensitivity.
   8776..8796    +  protein_bind   attB1: mutant version of attB; core recombination site for the Gateway® BP reaction BP Clonase™
   8802..9578    +  CDS            rab-11.1: RB11A_CAEEL - Experimental evidence at protein level: Swiss-Prot protein existence level 1. The small GTPases Rab are key regulators of intracellular membrane trafficking, from the formation of transport vesicles to their fusion with membranes (PubMed:21320697, PubMed:24843160). Rabs cycle between an inactive GDP-bound form and an active GTP-bound form that is able to recruit to membranes different set of downstream effectors directly responsible for vesicle formation, movement, tethering and fusion (PubMed:21320697, PubMed:24843160). Involved in regulating the meiotic maturation of oocytes (P
   9586..9606    -  protein_bind   attB2: mutant version of attB; core recombination site for the Gateway® BP reaction BP Clonase™
  11102..11237   +  CDS            lacZα (fragment): LacZα fragment of β-galactosidase; lacZ fragment
  11243..11342   -  misc_feature   bom (fragment): basis of mobility region from pBR322
  11444..11479   -  CDS            rop (fragment): Rop protein, which maintains plasmids at low copy number; rop
  11574..11678   +  promoter       AmpR promoter: bla
  11679..12539   +  CDS            AmpR: β-lactamase; bla; confers resistance to ampicillin, carbenicillin, and related antibiotics
  12710..13298   +  rep_origin     ori: high-copy-number ColE1/pMB1/pBR322/pUC origin of replication
>Addgene plasmid #106361 | pNP159 | depositor full sequence | sequence record 201379 | Full Sequence
CTGTCGGATTATGGGCTCTTCTTTTATCCTCTACTTTCTTTCTAGAAAATGCAAATGTTGAGTCAGAAAT
TGCTGAATGGAGTACAACTGCAATGGGTTTAGCTTATGTTTCTGGAACAATTACTGGTGGAATTGTGATT
GAAAAGTAAGGTTATATTTCATTTCAATAAATGTTACCACAGTATAACAAAAACAAGTTACATTGTTCAG
AGTATGTCTGAATGTATTATTATTATTGTATTTGTGCATCAGTACTGTAGTTGTACTGAAGAAGGGTTTA
AAATAATCTCAACGTTTTTAAGACGAGTTAGTGAGAATACGGTCGCAGTTAGGATGTTTGGACATAGTTT
TATTAGATAATCGTGAACTAACTCACTATAAAAACCCGCTAACTCATTGAATAAGATAGTTTTAAACGTT
CAAAATTTGAAGACAAAATTGTATGAATAAGTTTACAGAGTTGGTCGACGCAAGCTTCTCCTTCTCTTCA
CATTTCTCAATAATTTAGCTCTAATTGCATTCGTATTCTTCGCAAAAATACGTATTCTGATTGACCCGAT
GAAATACGGATGCCTAGTTGCATTGATCATCTACGGTTATACTTATGGGTGAGGTTTTTCAAATATATTT
TGATTTAATCGAATAATGAAATTTCAGAACTGGAGTTGGTCCAATTTCGTGGTTTATATCCTCTGAACTG
GTACCTCAAAAACATCGTAGTATTGCTCAATCTGTGGCATATTCAATGAATACTGTAATGGTGGTTATCA
GTACATTTACAGTATTACCTCTATATTCCGTTATTGGTAGTTATGCTTTCCTTATTCTATATTCAATTCC
TTCATTTATAAGTATGCTTATATTATTTCGCTACTTACCGGAAACCAAAGGACGAGAGATTCATGATATT
GTGAATGAACTTAAAAAAAAATGAAAACCTTTGAAAACGTTCATACGGCCGAAATTTTACTTGATCGAGC
CAATTGAACTTTTGTTAAGACTTACAGAAAAGTGAGAGATTTTGTTACAAAAAAGTGAGAAAAAAGCGAA
AATGAACAGGAAAAAGAAGAAAAATACACCCGAAGTATCATATAAAAATTAAAAAGATTGTTTGACCTGG
CGGAACTTTTTTGCAAAAACTCTGAATATCCATGGCACATGCTTCGTGCAAAACAGGATCCAAATGAATA
TCAACAAGAGATTCTTGAAGACGACGAGCCACTTGCTCAGAGCATTGCTTATCTCGAATGAGACCCTTGT
TAAAATCATTTTTCAAACATTATATGACATTGTCGAAATGTCCTCCTGATTCCATGATGGTAGCAAACTC
ACTTCGTATAACTTCGTATAGTATACCTTATACGAAGTTATCTGCCCTCGATTGTCTATCTTCCATTCTC
ACCAAGTTTCAACAACTTTATTCAGTCATTCTTCTCTGGTTCATTTCCCAACCAATCTTCCCGAATAAAG
CCCATCTGTCCTTTCGGCCACATTCCTCACCTACATCCGTACTCCTTATCTCCCGTTCTTATCCAGTCTT
TTATCGTCTCTGCGTCTCGCACACTGTCTCGTCGGTAATGTAAAAAAAAAACAAAAAAAACTTGAAAACT
TGCGGAAAGATTTCCTAATAAAAGGAGACGAATCCGGTAGGAAATCGACAAGTCTCTGCTTCTCGAAGAC
TAGGTGAGTTACATTTCTTTGGCCGAATTATTTTGAAATCCTAAATTTGATAATTTCAGAGATGTCTGTA
AAACTTGCGTGTTATGTGACGGCTTCGGTCACTGTCGCCACTCTTATGGTATGCTTCATGACCATGTCAA
CCATCTACTCGGAGGTTGATGGATTCAGAGAGAAGCTTGATACCGAGATGAATGTGTTCAGAGTGAGTTA
AATTATATTTTGAATTTTAAATAATTTTTAATTTTCTAGCAATCTACCAATGGATTGTGGAAGGACATAG
TTGTCATCGGAAGATCTAGCAAGCGTGTCCGTTGTCAATATGAAGAGACCAACGCTACCCCAACTCCACA
TGCTGATGGATCCCCATCTGCTCCACCAGGTCAACCACCAGCAGTTCCACCAGTCTTCAACCAGCCAAAG
ACTCCAAATGGAGCCAATGGAAATGGACCAACCTGCAACTGCAATGCTGATAACAAGTGCCCAGCTGGAC
CATCCGGACCAAAGGGAGTTCCAGGAGTTCCAGGACTCGACGGAGTTCCAGGACTTGACGGTGTTCCAGG
AGTTGGAGCTGATGATATCGCTCCACAACGCGAGTCTGTCGGATGCTTCACTTGCCCACAAGGACCAGTT
GGACCACCAGGAGCTCTTGGAAGACCAGGACCACGTGGACTTCCAGGACCAAGAGGACAAAATGGAAACC
CAGGAAGAGATGGACAACCAGGACATCCAGGAGAGCAAGGATCATCCGGTCAAATCGGAAAGATCGGAGA
GCCAGGACCACCAGGAGAGAAGGGACGCGACGCCGAGCATCCAATCGGAAGACCAGGACCAAAGGGACCA
AGAGGAGATCAAGGACCAACAGGACCAGCTGGACAGAACGGTCTTCACGGACCACCAGGAGAGCCAGGAA
CCGTTGGACCAGAAGGACCATCTGGAAAGCAAGGACGTCAAGGACCAGACGGAACCCAGGGAGAGACTGG
ACCAGACGGAAGACCAGGAAAGGATGCCGAGTACTGCCAGTGCCCAGACAAGTCTCCACCATCAGAGGCT
GTCAACGCCAACCGTGGATACAGAAATATCTAAATTGTTGGTGTTTTCTAATAAAATATTTGAGATTCAG
TGAGACTTTTTTCTTGGCGGCACAATAAAGTTTCCTCTTTTTGTTGGGTCACTCAACGAACACAATACAA
ATATTTGAGCGCTCGCATTTTTCTCAACCTTTCGGGTTTAAAGCACTTCAAAATGGAATTGAAGAGAGAT
TGTGAAAGTACATCAGACAGAATCACATTTTGATAGCATTCACTTCACTCAGATGCAAACTTTTCAGTGA
CTATAAAAAGTCATAAAATAATAACATTAAAAAAGCAAATAAATTAGCGAGAGAATTTTTTGACAAAAAG
AAAGAAGAGTGATAGAGAAGAAGGGAATGCTTGAAAGGATTTTGCATTTATCTTAATCACCGTCTTCGAG
AAGACGAACCATGGCGCCAGTTTCAGAATCCAAGTTTCTAATATAGTTCATCACAATGTTGACGTTGGTC
CAACCTCCGGCTTGCATAATCTCTGGGATGGAAACTCCAGCGCGAGCCATGTCACGGGCAGCTCCGACAC
GGGCGGAATGTCCAGACCAAGCCAAGTAACGTTGTCCGGAATCATCCTTGGCTCCGTAGATGAGACGGTG
GGTAGCTTCGAAGATTCCTGAAAATTTATTTTCAGCTTATTCTTAGCTAATATGTTGTTTAAACTTACCT
TCAAGAGCTCGAGTCGAGAGTTGTGATGTTGCACTCGGGGCAGCAACTCCGTTCTTGCGAACACGACAGA
ACAGGTAGTTGTTTGGATCATCGGCGACTCCGGAAACCGAAATCCAGCGCTCAACGAGCTTGGTAACTCC
AAGGGAGAGCGCTTTTTCGACTCCGGCAGTCGAGACCAGCGTTTTTGTACGTCCGATGTGGATGAGCATT
CTTCCTCCGTCTGTGCGACTAATATCCTTGACGCGAATGCGGGCAATTTCGGCGATACGGAGAAGTGTGT
TGTAAGCAATTCCGAGGAAGGCGAGGTTTCGGATGTCCTGGCAACGATCGGAATTTTCCATAAGAGAACG
GACCTGATCGAAGTCGGTTCTGAAAATTTCGTCAAGTCTTAGGATTGAATACATTAATATTTAAACTTAC
CTTTCGAAGGCGAGGGCTTGCTTGGCTCTCTCTCCAGCATCAACATTTTCCTTGCGGATACGTCTCATTA
CGAGAGATACGGCATTAGAATCTGATGGGCGTGGAAGTCCAGATCGGCGATGGAGCATATTGAGCTGTCC
GAGATGTTGTTGGATCGTCTTCACCGCCAATCCACGAGCTTGGAGGTAGAGCAAGTAGTCACGAACGTCT
TCTGGCTCGGCTGGGAACCACTTGCGGTTGTTAAGCTTGCACCAGGCAGCCCAAGAACGGCACACTGAGA
GAAGCATCTTCCAGGTGTGCTCGGAGAAGGCTTGTCTGTCACGGAACATATCCATGAGGTTCTTGCGAAC
TTCATCACTTGTCGCGTCAACTGGAAGTGCTGGAAGATTTTGATGAACAGTGAGAAGATTTGACATATTT
TCGAAGTTTTTTAGATGCACTAGAACAAAGCGTGTTGGCTTCCTCTGAGCCCGCTTTCCTTATATACCCG
CATTCTGCAGCCTTACAGAATGTTCTAGAAGGTCCTAGATGCATTCGTTTGAAAATACTCCCGGTGGGTG
CAAAGAGACGCAGACGGAAAATGTATCTGGGTCTCTTTATTGTGTACACTACTTTTCCATGTACCGAATG
TGAGTCGCCCTCCTTTTGCAACAAGCAGCTCGAATGTTCTAGAAAAAGGTGGAAAATAGTATAAATACCG
TTGAAAATAAATACCGAACAACATTTGCTCTAATTGTGAAATTAGAAATCTTCAAACTATAATCATGTCA
CTTTACCACTATTTCCGTCCAGCTCAACGTTCCGTTTTTGGTGATCATTTTTGCTTTCGTCGTAAATCTA
CACACGCGTCTCTTCCGTGCGAGAGTCCAAGCCAGCAGCCAAATTCGTTGACTGAGTATTCAACGTTTAT
ACGTTGTCGGCAACGAGAAATAGGAAAATGCATCGGGAAATGTTCTTTTTTCGATTTTTTCCAAGGTTTT
GACAAATTTTACCACGAATTTTGCTATGTTTTCAATTAAAAAATATGTTATTCAACTGTTTCTATGAGGA
AAATAAGGCTTTGCATGTAATTTTCTTATTCAGCATAATTTTTAATTAATTTGAATTTTCTGTCCTAACG
TTTATTTTGTTTTCTTGGTTATGACTGATCTGAAATTAATTTTTGAATTTTAAGGTAATATGTCAGGCGG
TGCCGCAAGTTTGTACAAAAAAGCAGGCTCCATGAAAAAGCCTGAACTCACCGCGACGTCTGTCGAGAAG
TTTCTGATCGAAAAGTTCGACAGCGTCTCCGACCTGATGCAGCTCTCGGAGGGCGAAGAATCTCGTGCTT
TCAGCTTCGATGTAGGAGGGCGTGGATATGTCCTGCGGGTAAATAGCTGCGCCGATGGTTTCTACAAAGA
TCGTTATGTTTATCGGCACTTTGCATCGGCCGCGCTCCCGATTCCGGAAGTGCTTGACATTGGGGAATTC
AGCGAGAGCCTGACCTATTGCATCTCCCGCCGTGCACAGGGTGTCACGTTGCAAGACCTGCCTGAAACCG
AACTGCCCGCTGTTCTGCAGCCGGTCGCGGAGGCCATGGATGCGATCGCTGCGGCCGATCTTAGCCAGAC
GAGCGGGTTCGGCCCATTCGGACCGCAAGGAATCGGTCAATACACTACATGGCGTGATTTCATATGCGCG
ATTGCTGATCCCCATGTGTATCACTGGCAAACTGTGATGGACGACACCGTCAGTGCGTCCGTCGCGCAGG
CTCTCGATGAGCTGATGCTTTGGGCCGAGGACTGCCCCGAAGTCCGGCACCTCGTGCACGCGGATTTCGG
CTCCAACAATGTCCTGACGGACAATGGCCGCATAACAGCGGTCATTGACTGGAGCGAGGCGATGTTCGGG
GATTCCCAATACGAGGTCGCCAACATCTTCTTCTGGAGGCCGTGGTTGGCTTGTATGGAGCAGCAGACGC
GCTACTTCGAGCGGAGGCATCCGGAGCTTGCAGGATCGCCGCGGCTCCGGGCGTATATGCTCCGCATTGG
TCTTGACCAACTCTATCAGAGCTTGGTTGACGGCAATTTCGATGATGCAGCTTGGGCGCAGGGTCGATGC
GACGCAATCGTCCGATCCGGAGCCGGGACTGTCGGGCGTACACAAATCGCCCGCAGAAGCGCGGCCGTCT
GGACCGATGGCTGTGTAGAAGTACTCGCCGATAGTGGAAACCGACGCCCCAGCACTCGTCCGAGGGCAAA
GGAATAGACCCAGCTTTCTTGTACAAAGTGGGTCCAATTACTCTTCAACATCCCTACATGCTCTTTCTCC
CTGTGCTCCCACCCCCTATTTTTGTTATTATCAAAAAACTTCTCTTAATTTCTTTGTTTTTTAGCTTCTT
TTAAGTCACCTCTAACAATGAAATTGTGTAGATTCAAAAATAGAATTAATTCGTAATAAAAAGTCGAAAA
AAATTGTGCTCCCTCCCCCCATTAATAATAATTCTATCCCAAAATCTACACAATGTTCTGTGTACACTTC
TTATGTTTTTTACTTCTGATAAATTTTTTTGAAACATCATAGAAAAAACCGCACACAAAATACCTTATCA
TATGTTACGTTTCAGTTTATGACCGCAATTTTTAATAACTTCGTATAGTATACCTTATACGAAGTTATAC
TAGTATATATTTTTATGTTTTCTTTTAAACCTTCCTCCATATTTCTGAATTGAATGTTGTTGCATATTGT
GTGTCCTTATTTCATTTCCATCATCCTTTTGTGTGTTTCCCCCTTCCACCAATTCCCCCCACGTCCTAAT
GAAATGAAAGCGAGAAGATAAATAAACTTGCACATTGTGTTCAGATGAGAGGAGCGGAATACGAATTGGG
AGACGGAAAGAGAAAAAAAAATGTTTAGATTTGGATTGAATTAATTTTTTAGAAAGCAAGAAAAAAAACA
CAAAGAGAATAAATAAATAATAGGAAAAAAAACAAATATTCAGTATTTAAAATTTGAAAATTCAACGACG
TTGGCGTCGATCATCCTGTAAAACGACGGCCAGTGCCTTGAAGCCATATGGTCTTGCTGGAAACTACTGG
GAAAAGTTTGGAGAAGTGATGATTGATGTGGTACTGGCGCAAGAGGCAGTGCGAGATCTTCCGGGAGCTG
GACAGGCTTGGGTAATTTTTACCGCTTGCTTGGTGGATCAGATGAGAGCTGGATTTGATGAGAACAGAAA
AACTGACCATGAAGCTCAAATGAAAAAAAACACGGTTTTGCACCACGCTACGCAGCAGCTATTGGAAGAC
GTTAGTTCGAATGTTTCAAAAAGTTTTAGAGATGTTTAGTTTAAGAATGTGGCATCCACCTCAGCAACAA
CTGCATCGTCTGGAAATGGTGAGTGTTCGAGCTCCAACCAACCATCCACGAGCTCCAATCAACCGTTGGC
ATGCCCATTTGCAAGAATGTCTCTGACGCCTGTGAGTTCTAATAGGATTTTTGCATTCCTAGTTGATAAA
TGTTCTTATCCAACGTTTTGCAACTGTACACATTTCAGAAGGACGCTCGTGTGATCGAAAGTCTCTCCGG
TAGCGGCGGCAGCGGCAGCAGCGGTAACGGAGACATCAGTGACCTCTCGGGAACAATCTATTTGTAATCT
CATTCCACGATTTCTCGCAACACATCCCTTATATTCTACATTCCTTTTTCGCATGTACTCATCTCTTCTC
GTTTGGAATCTTTTCTTATCTCCGATAATTGGGTTATTGTGTCGATAAAGACTGACCTATTTAACAGATA
CACTCCACCTTCATCCACCTTTCCGTTTTCTACAATCCATGTTCTTTTCAATTCAATTCATTTATCACAC
CCTGTTCTTTTTTTTAATTTATATTTTTTGTCAAAACTCGAAATATTTTTTCTACCGCTCTGTGAAAACA
AAACAAGCTTGCATGCCTGCAGGTCGACTCTAGAGGATCCCCGGGATTGGCCAAAGGACCCAAAGGTATG
TTTCGAATGATACTAACATAACATAGAACATTTTCAGGAGGACCCTTGGAGGGTACCGGTAGAAAAAATG
AGTAAAGGAGAAGAACTTTTCACTGGAGTTGTCCCAATTCTTGTTGAATTAGATGGTGATGTTAATGGGC
ACAAATTTTCTGTCAGTGGAGAGGGTGAAGGTGATGCAACATACGGAAAACTTACCCTTAAATTTATTTG
CACTACTGGAAAACTACCTGTTCCATGGGTAAGTTTAAACATATATATACTAACTAACCCTGATTATTTA
AATTTTCAGCCAACACTTGTCACTACTTTCTGTTATGGTGTTCAATGCTTCTCGAGATACCCAGATCATA
TGAAACGGCATGACTTTTTCAAGAGTGCCATGCCCGAAGGTTATGTACAGGAAAGAACTATATTTTTCAA
AGATGACGGGAACTACAAGACACGTAAGTTTAAACAGTTCGGTACTAACTAACCATACATATTTAAATTT
TCAGGTGCTGAAGTCAAGTTTGAAGGTGATACCCTTGTTAATAGAATCGAGTTAAAAGGTATTGATTTTA
AAGAAGATGGAAACATTCTTGGACACAAATTGGAATACAACTATAACTCACACAATGTATACATCATGGC
AGACAAACAAAAGAATGGAATCAAAGTTGTAAGTTTAAACATGATTTTACTAACTAACTAATCTGATTTA
AATTTTCAGAACTTCAAAATTAGACACAACATTGAAGATGGAAGCGTTCAACTAGCAGACCATTATCAAC
AAAATACTCCAATTGGCGATGGCCCTGTCCTTTTACCAGACAACCATTACCTGTCCACACAATCTGCCCT
TTCGAAAGATCCCAACGAAAAGAGAGACCACATGGTCCTTCTTGAGTTTGTAACAGCTGCTGGGATTACA
CATGGCATGGATGAACTATACAAAGCAAGTTTGTACAAAAAAGCAGGCTTGATGGGCTCTCGTGACGATG
AATACGACTACTTGTTCAAGGGTAATTTTGTTTTTCATTTTTCAATTCCCAAACGAAAAATTGTTTCAGT
TGTTCTGATTGGAGACTCAGGCGTCGGAAAGTCGAATCTCCTGTCTCGTTTCACAAGAAATGAGTTCAAC
TTGGAATCAAAATCAACAATCGGAGTCGAGTTTGCCACGAGAAGCATCTCGGTGAGGAACTTCATTAGAA
TACACTTATGATTCAAATTATTATTTTTGTAGGTAGAAGGCAAGACAGTGAAGGCTCAAATTTGGGATAC
TGCTGGACAGGAACGTTACCGTGCCATCACATCCGCTTACTATCGTGGGGCTGTCGGAGCTCTCCTAGTC
TACGACATCGCTAAGCATGTGACGTACGAGAATGTTGAGCGATGGTTGAAGGAGCTTCGTGATCACGCCG
ATCAGAACATTGTGATTATGTTGGTCGGAAACAAGAGCGACTTGCGCCATTTGCGTGCAGTTCCAACAGA
CGAGGCCAAGATCTACGCCGAAAGAAATCAATTGTCGTTTATTGGTAAGTTAAACTAATCTATTGCGTTT
ATATATTTTTTTTTTTCAGAAACATCTGCCCTCGACAGCACCAACGTTGAAGCAGCTTTCACTAATATCC
TGACGGAAATCTACAAATCAGTATCCAACAAGCATGTAGGAACTGACAGACAAGGATATGGCGGTGGCAG
TGGTACAATCATTCCTTCGCCAGCGTCCGACCCACCAAAGAAGCAGTGTTGCATCCCATAAAACCCAGCT
TTCTTGTACAAAGTGGACCATTCGTAGAATTCCAACTGAGCGCCGGTCGCTACCATTACCAACTTGTCTG
GTGTCAAAAATAATAGGGGCCGCTGTCATCAGAGTAAGTTTAAACTGAGTTCTACTAACTAACGAGTAAT
ATTTAAATTTTCAGCATCTCGCGCCCGTGCCTCTGACTTCTAAGTCCAATTACTCTTCAACATCCCTACA
TGCTCTTTCTCCCTGTGCTCCCACCCCCTATTTTTGTTATTATCAAAAAACTTCTCTTAATTTCTTTGTT
TTTTAGCTTCTTTTAAGTCACCTCTAACAATGAAATTGTGTAGATTCAAAAATAGAATTAATTCGTAATA
AAAAGTCGAAAAAAATTGTGCTCCCTCCCCCCATTAATAATAATTCTATCCCAAAATCTACACAATGTTC
TGTGTACACTTCTTATGTTTTTTACTTCTGATAAATTTTTTTGAAACATCATAGAAAAAACCGCACACAA
AATACCTTATCATATGTTACGTTTCAGTTTATGACCGCAATTTTTATTTCTTCGCACGTCTGGGCCTCTA
TGCGCGATGCCGTATCACAACTGAGAAAAAAGACAAAACTTATTGAACAGTGTTCCTTTCAAAAAATTAT
TTTGTAAAAAATCGAGTTTTTCTCCAAAATAACGCACGCAATCAAAAACAAGAAAACTAACGTGTTCTCC
TGGGCGTGGAACTCCTTATCAAGATTACCATTATTGTCTGTCAGAATTGATATTTCAATTATTTCATATC
TAGACAAACCCGGGTGTCTTGCATTTATTAGTACTGTGAGTTTACATACAAACGAGGCTTACTCAGATAA
CATAGAGTCACCTCTAATTAGCAAAAACCCATTTCTAATTAGCTATTTCGACCAGTTCTAAAGTCACCGT
AATTAGAAATGGTTTTTGTAGCTTTTCTAATTAGAAATGACCCCGAGATAAGTGAAATATGGCATTTTCT
GGGTTTTCTAGTAAGAAATGATCCCGCACGTAGTGATTCCGCGTTACAAGCCAAATTCAAATTAAAAAAG
TATATTACACAATTCAAGTTACATTATTTTCAGGAAACAATGGCGAAGAGCAAAGCAGAGATTCAAAAGG
AGGAAAGAGACAACAGATATGAACGAAGACTTCTTGAAAAGAGAAAGAGACATGAGGTGAGTAACCATGA
TAATAAATAATCAAGTAAGGGCTATAGATTTATAAATTCTGGAGTTAACAGTTTCGAAAAAAAGTAGTTT
TCATATGTGCGAAGGAATATCAAAAATAGGGGAATAGCCTAAACGAGTGAGAAAATTAAATGTTTGTTAT
TTTTTCAAAAATGTCTGCAGGGCCGTTATCCTTTCAAATGCACTCTATCAAACATAGATCATATCCATCA
TATCTTATCCAGAATTTATATCATATCCAAGATTGAGAGCGTTTCAAGGAAAATCTCAAACAACCATACA
ATTTTGTAGATCGACAACAAGGCCTCCACTTCTTCCACGTGACGTCGTGACTGGGAAAACCCTGGCGTTA
CCCAACTTAATCGCCTTGCAGCACATCCCCCTTTCGCCAGCTGGCGTAATAGCGAAGAGGCCCGCACCGA
TCGCCCTTCCCAACAGTTGCGCAGCCTGAATGGCGAATGGCGCCTGATGCGGTATTTTCTCCTTACGCAT
CTGTGCGGTATTTCACACCGCATATGGTGCACTCTCAGTACAATCTGCTCTGATGCCGCATAGTTAAGCC
AGCCCCGACACCCGCCAACACCCGCTGACGCGCCCTGACGGGCTTGTCTGCTCCCGGCATCCGCTTACAG
ACAAGCTGTGACCGTCTCCGGGAGCTGCATGTGTCAGAGGTTTTCACCGTCATCACCGAAACGCGCGAGA
CGAAAGGGCCTCGTGATACGCCTATTTTTATAGGTTAATGTCATGATAATAATGGTTTCTTAGACGTCAG
GTGGCACTTTTCGGGGAAATGTGCGCGGAACCCCTATTTGTTTATTTTTCTAAATACATTCAAATATGTA
TCCGCTCATGAGACAATAACCCTGATAAATGCTTCAATAATATTGAAAAAGGAAGAGTATGAGTATTCAA
CATTTCCGTGTCGCCCTTATTCCCTTTTTTGCGGCATTTTGCCTTCCTGTTTTTGCTCACCCAGAAACGC
TGGTGAAAGTAAAAGATGCTGAAGATCAGTTGGGTGCACGAGTGGGTTACATCGAACTGGATCTCAACAG
CGGTAAGATCCTTGAGAGTTTTCGCCCCGAAGAACGTTTTCCAATGATGAGCACTTTTAAAGTTCTGCTA
TGTGGCGCGGTATTATCCCGTATTGACGCCGGGCAAGAGCAACTCGGTCGCCGCATACACTATTCTCAGA
ATGACTTGGTTGAGTACTCACCAGTCACAGAAAAGCATCTTACGGATGGCATGACAGTAAGAGAATTATG
CAGTGCTGCCATAACCATGAGTGATAACACTGCGGCCAACTTACTTCTGACAACGATCGGAGGACCGAAG
GAGCTAACCGCTTTTTTGCACAACATGGGGGATCATGTAACTCGCCTTGATCGTTGGGAACCGGAGCTGA
ATGAAGCCATACCAAACGACGAGCGTGACACCACGATGCCTGTAGCAATGGCAACAACGTTGCGCAAACT
ATTAACTGGCGAACTACTTACTCTAGCTTCCCGGCAACAATTAATAGACTGGATGGAGGCGGATAAAGTT
GCAGGACCACTTCTGCGCTCGGCCCTTCCGGCTGGCTGGTTTATTGCTGATAAATCTGGAGCCGGTGAGC
GTGGGTCTCGCGGTATCATTGCAGCACTGGGGCCAGATGGTAAGCCCTCCCGTATCGTAGTTATCTACAC
GACGGGGAGTCAGGCAACTATGGATGAACGAAATAGACAGATCGCTGAGATAGGTGCCTCACTGATTAAG
CATTGGTAACTGTCAGACCAAGTTTACTCATATATACTTTAGATTGATTTAAAACTTCATTTTTAATTTA
AAAGGATCTAGGTGAAGATCCTTTTTGATAATCTCATGACCAAAATCCCTTAACGTGAGTTTTCGTTCCA
CTGAGCGTCAGACCCCGTAGAAAAGATCAAAGGATCTTCTTGAGATCCTTTTTTTCTGCGCGTAATCTGC
TGCTTGCAAACAAAAAAACCACCGCTACCAGCGGTGGTTTGTTTGCCGGATCAAGAGCTACCAACTCTTT
TTCCGAAGGTAACTGGCTTCAGCAGAGCGCAGATACCAAATACTGTCCTTCTAGTGTAGCCGTAGTTAGG
CCACCACTTCAAGAACTCTGTAGCACCGCCTACATACCTCGCTCTGCTAATCCTGTTACCAGTGGCTGCT
GCCAGTGGCGATAAGTCGTGTCTTACCGGGTTGGACTCAAGACGATAGTTACCGGATAAGGCGCAGCGGT
CGGGCTGAACGGGGGGTTCGTGCACACAGCCCAGCTTGGAGCGAACGACCTACACCGAACTGAGATACCT
ACAGCGTGAGCTATGAGAAAGCGCCACGCTTCCCGAAGGGAGAAAGGCGGACAGGTATCCGGTAAGCGGC
AGGGTCGGAACAGGAGAGCGCACGAGGGAGCTTCCAGGGGGAAACGCCTGGTATCTTTATAGTCCTGTCG
GGTTTCGCCACCTCTGACTTGAGCGTCGATTTTTGTGATGCTCGTCAGGGGGGCGGAGCCTATGGAAAAA
CGCCAGCAACGCGGCCTTTTTACGGTTCCTGGTCTTTTGCTGGCCTTTTGCTCACATGTTCTTTCCTGCG
TTATCCCCTGATTCTGTGGATAACCGTATTACCGCCTTTGAGTGAGCTGATACCAGCGGATAACAATTTC
ACAGGGCC
