Features (pLannotate 1.2.2; 24 found; start..end, strand, type, name):
      3..71      +  CDS            rab-11.1 (fragment): RB11A_CAEEL - Experimental evidence at protein level: Swiss-Prot protein existence level 1. The small GTPases Rab are key regulators of intracellular membrane trafficking, from the formation of transport vesicles to their fusion with membranes (PubMed:21320697, PubMed:24843160). Rabs cycle between an inactive GDP-bound form and an active GTP-bound form that is able to recruit to membranes different set of downstream effectors directly responsible for vesicle formation, movement, tethering and fusion (PubMed:21320697, PubMed:24843160). Involved in regulating the meiotic maturation of oocytes (P
     81..98      -  protein_bind   attB2 (fragment): mutant version of attB; core recombination site for the Gateway® BP reaction BP Clonase™
   1594..1729    +  CDS            lacZα (fragment): LacZα fragment of β-galactosidase; lacZ fragment
   1735..1834    -  misc_feature   bom (fragment): basis of mobility region from pBR322
   1936..1971    -  CDS            rop (fragment): Rop protein, which maintains plasmids at low copy number; rop
   2066..2170    +  promoter       AmpR promoter: bla
   2171..3031    +  CDS            AmpR: β-lactamase; bla; confers resistance to ampicillin, carbenicillin, and related antibiotics
   3202..3790    +  rep_origin     ori: high-copy-number ColE1/pMB1/pBR322/pUC origin of replication
   5049..5264    -  CDS            GSLG1_CAEEL (fragment): Experimental evidence at protein level: Swiss-Prot protein existence level 1. From Caenorhabditis elegans.
   5278..5311    +  protein_bind   loxN: Cre-mediated recombination occurs in the 8-bp core sequence (GTATACCT). loxN sites are compatible with each other, but incompatible with loxP or lox2272 sites. Cre recombinase
   5682..5828    +  CDS            sqt-1 (fragment): SQT1_CAEEL - Also known as rol-5. Protein inferred from homology: Swiss-Prot protein existence level 3. Nematode cuticles are composed largely of collagen-like proteins. The cuticle functions both as an exoskeleton and as a barrier to protect the worm from its environment. This is a collagen critical for organismal morphogenesis. Mutations in sqt-1 can lengthen, shorten, or helically twist the entire animal. From Caenorhabditis elegans.
   5861..6700    +  CDS            sqt-1 (fragment): SQT1_CAEEL - Also known as rol-5. Protein inferred from homology: Swiss-Prot protein existence level 3. Nematode cuticles are composed largely of collagen-like proteins. The cuticle functions both as an exoskeleton and as a barrier to protect the worm from its environment. This is a collagen critical for organismal morphogenesis. Mutations in sqt-1 can lengthen, shorten, or helically twist the entire animal. From Caenorhabditis elegans.
   6744..7067    -  terminator     tbb-2 terminator: tbb-2; transcription terminator for the C. elegans tubulin beta-2 gene
   7076..8206    -  CDS            cre: RECR_BPP1 - Experimental evidence at protein level: Swiss-Prot protein existence level 1. Catalyzes site-specific recombination between two 34-base- pair LOXP sites. Its role is to maintain the phage genome as a monomeric unit-copy plasmid in the lysogenic state. From Escherichia phage P1 (Bacteriophage P1).
   8555..8605    +  CDS            hsp-16.1 (fragment): HSP11_CAEEL - Also known as hsp16-1b. Experimental evidence at transcript level: Swiss-Prot protein existence level 2. From Caenorhabditis elegans.
   8986..9006    +  protein_bind   attB1: mutant version of attB; core recombination site for the Gateway® BP reaction BP Clonase™
   9012..10037   +  CDS            HygR: aminoglycoside phosphotransferase from E. coli; aph(4)-Ia; confers resistance to hygromycin
  10041..10061   -  protein_bind   attB2: mutant version of attB; core recombination site for the Gateway® BP reaction BP Clonase™
  10415..10448   +  protein_bind   loxN: Cre-mediated recombination occurs in the 8-bp core sequence (GTATACCT). loxN sites are compatible with each other, but incompatible with loxP or lox2272 sites. Cre recombinase
  10817..10835   -  CDS            lacZα (fragment): LacZα fragment of β-galactosidase; lacZ fragment
  11715..11755   -  misc_feature   MCS (fragment): pUC18/19 multiple cloning site
  11848..12717   +  CDS            vsfGFP-9 (fragment): vsfGFP-9 is a basic (constitutively fluorescent) green fluorescent protein published in 2015, derived from Aequorea victoria. It has low acid sensitivity.
  12716..12736   +  protein_bind   attB1: mutant version of attB; core recombination site for the Gateway® BP reaction BP Clonase™
  12742..13446   +  CDS            rab-11.1: RB11A_CAEEL - Experimental evidence at protein level: Swiss-Prot protein existence level 1. The small GTPases Rab are key regulators of intracellular membrane trafficking, from the formation of transport vesicles to their fusion with membranes (PubMed:21320697, PubMed:24843160). Rabs cycle between an inactive GDP-bound form and an active GTP-bound form that is able to recruit to membranes different set of downstream effectors directly responsible for vesicle formation, movement, tethering and fusion (PubMed:21320697, PubMed:24843160). Involved in regulating the meiotic maturation of oocytes (P
>Addgene plasmid #106361 | pNP159 | addgene full sequence | sequence record 204626 | Addgene NGS Result
ATGGCGGTGGCAGTGGTACAATCATTCCTTCGCCAGCGTCCGACCCACCAAAGAAGCAGTGTTGCATCCC
ATAAAACCCACTTTCTTGTACAAAGTGGACCATTCGTAGAATTCCAACTGAGCGCCGGTCGCTACCATTA
CCAACTTGTCTGGTGTCAAAAATAATAGGGGCCGCTGTCATCAGAGTAAGTTTAAACTGAGTTCTACTAA
CTAACGAGTAATATTTAAATTTTCAGCATCTCGCGCCCGTGCCTCTGACTTCTAAGTCCAATTACTCTTC
AACATCCCTACATGCTCTTTCTCCCTGTGCTCCCACCCCCTATTTTTGTTATTATCAAAAAACTTCTCTT
AATTTCTTTGTTTTTTAGCTTCTTTTAAGTCACCTCTAACAATGAAATTGTGTAGATTCAAAAATAGAAT
TAATTCGTAATAAAAAGTCGAAAAAAATTGTGCTCCCTCCCCCCATTAATAATAATTCTATCCCAAAATC
TACACAATGTTCTGTGTACACTTCTTATGTTTTTTACTTCTGATAAATTTTTTTGAAACATCATAGAAAA
AACCGCACACAAAATACCTTATCATATGTTACGTTTCAGTTTATGACCGCAATTTTTATTTCTTCGCACG
TCTGGGCCTCTATGCGCGATGCCGTATCACAACTGAGAAAAAAGACAAAACTTATTGAACAGTGTTCCTT
TCAAAAAATTATTTTGTAAAAAATCGAGTTTTTCTCCAAAATAACGCACGCAATCAAAAACAAGAAAACT
AACGTGTTCTCCTGGGCGTGGAACTCCTTATCAAGATTACCATTATTGTCTGTCAGAATTGATATTTCAA
TTATTTCATATCTAGACAAACCCGGGTGTCTTGCATTTATTAGTACTGTGAGTTTACATACAAACGAGGC
TTACTCAGATAACATAGAGTCACCTCTAATTAGCAAAAACCCATTTCTAATTAGCTATTTCGACCAGTTC
TAAAGTCACCGTAATTAGAAATGGTTTTTGTAGCTTTTCTAATTAGAAATGACCCCGAGATAAGTGAAAT
ATGGCATTTTCTGGGTTTTCTAGTAAGAAATGATCCCGCACGTAGTGATTCCGCGTTACAAGCCAAATTC
AAATTAAAAAAGTATATTACACAATTCAAGTTACATTATTTTCAGGAAACAATGGCGAAGAGCAAAGCAG
AGATTCAAAAGGAGGAAAGAGACAACAGATATGAACGAAGACTTCTTGAAAAGAGAAAGAGACATGAGGT
GAGTAACCATGATAATAAATAATCAAGTAAGGGCTATAGATTTATAAATTCTGGAGTTAACAGTTTCGAA
AAAAAGTAGTTTTCATATGTGCGAAGGAATATCAAAAATAGGGGAATAGCCTAAACGAGTGAGAAAATTA
AATGTTTGTTATTTTTTCAAAAATGTCTGCAGGGCCGTTATCCTTTCAAATGCACTCTATCAAACATAGA
TCATATCCATCATATCTTATCCAGAATTTATATCATATCCAAGATTGAGAGCGTTTCAAGGAAAATCTCA
AACAACCATACAATTTTGTAGATCGACAACAAGGCCTCCACTTCTTCCACGTGACGTCGTGACTGGGAAA
ACCCTGGCGTTACCCAACTTAATCGCCTTGCAGCACATCCCCCTTTCGCCAGCTGGCGTAATAGCGAAGA
GGCCCGCACCGATCGCCCTTCCCAACAGTTGCGCAGCCTGAATGGCGAATGGCGCCTGATGCGGTATTTT
CTCCTTACGCATCTGTGCGGTATTTCACACCGCATATGGTGCACTCTCAGTGCAATCTGCTCTGATGCCG
CATAGTTAAGCCAGCCCCGACACCCGCCAACACCCGCTGACGCGCCCTGACGGGCTTGTCTGCTCCCGGC
ATCCGCTTACAGACAAGCTGTGACCGTCTCCGGGAGCTGCATGTGTCAGAGGTTTTCACCGTCATCACCG
AAACGCGCGAGACGAAAGGGCCTCGTGATACGCCTATTTTTATAGGTTAATGTCATGATAATAATGGTTT
CTTAGACGTCAGGTGGCACTTTTCGGGGAAATGTGCGCGGAACCCCTATTTGTTTATTTTTCTAAATACA
TTCAAATATGTATCCGCTCATGAGACAATAACCCTGATAAATGCTTCAATAATATTGAAAAAGGAAGAGT
ATGAGTATTCAACATTTCCGTGTCGCCCTTATTCCCTTTTTTGCGGCATTTTGCCTTCCTGTTTTTGCTC
ACCCAGAAACGCTGGTGAAAGTAAAAGATGCTGAAGATCAGTTGGGTGCACGAGTGGGTTACATCGAACT
GGATCTCAACAGCGGTAAGATCCTTGAGAGTTTTCGCCCCGAAGAACGTTTTCCAATGATGAGCACTTTT
AAAGTTCTGCTATGTGGCGCGGTATTATCCCGTATTGACGCCGGGCAAGAGCAACTCGGTCGCCGCATAC
ACTATTCTCAGAATGACTTGGTTGAGTACTCACCAGTCACAGAAAAGCATCTTACGGATGGCATGACAGT
AAGAGAATTATGCAGTGCTGCCATAACCATGAGTGATAACACTGCGGCCAACTTACTTCTGACAACGATC
GGAGGACCGAAGGAGCTAACCGCTTTTTTGCACAACATGGGGGATCATGTAACTCGCCTTGATCGTTGGG
AACCGGAGCTGAATGAAGCCATACCAAACGACGAGCGTGACACCACGATGCCTGTAGCAATGGCAACAAC
GTTGCGCAAACTATTAACTGGCGAACTACTTACTCTAGCTTCCCGGCAACAATTAATAGACTGGATGGAG
GCGGATAAAGTTGCAGGACCACTTCTGCGCTCGGCCCTTCCGGCTGGCTGGTTTATTGCTGATAAATCTG
GAGCCGGTGAGCGTGGGTCTCGCGGTATCATTGCAGCACTGGGGTCAGATGGTAAGCCCTCCCGTATCGT
AGTTATCTACACGACGGGGAGTCAGGCAACTATGGATGAACGAAATAGACAGATCGCTGAGATAGGTGCC
TCACTGATTAAGCATTGGTAACTGTCAGACCAAGTTTACTCATATATACTTTAGATTGATTTAAAACTTC
ATTTTTAATTTAAAAGGATCTAGGTGAAGATCCTTTTTGATAATCTCATGACCAAAATCCCTTAACGTGA
GTTTTCGTTCCACTGAGCGTCAGACCCCGTAGAAAAGATCAAAGGATCTTCTTGAGATCCTTTTTTTCTG
CGCGTAATCTGCTGCTTGCAAACAAAAAAACCACCGCTACCAGCGGTGGTTTGTTTGCCGGATCAAGAGC
TACCAACTCTTTTTCCGAAGGTAACTGGCTTCAGCAGAGCGCAGATACCAAATACTGTTCTTCTAGTGTA
GCCGTAGTTAGGCCACCACTTCAAGAACTCTGTAGCACCGCCTACATACCTCGCTCTGCTAATCCTGTTA
CCAGTGGCTGCTGCCAGTGGCGATAAGTCGTGTCTTACCGGGTTGGACTCAAGACGATAGTTACCGGATA
AGGCGCAGCGGTCGGGCTGAACGGGGGGTTCGTGCACACAGCCCAGCTTGGAGCGAACGACCTACACCGA
ACTGAGATACCTACAGCGTGAGCTATGAGAAAGCGCCACGCTTCCCGAAGGGAGAAAGGCGGACAGGTAT
CCGGTAAGCGGCAGGGTCGGAACAGGAGAGCGCACGAGGGAGCTTCCAGGGGGAAACGCCTGGTATCTTT
ATAGTCCTGTCGGGTTTCGCCACCTCTGACTTGAGCGTCGATTTTTGTGATGCTCGTCAGGGGGGCGGAG
CCTATGGAAAAACGCCAGCAACGCGGCCTTTTTACGGTTCCTGGTCTTTTGCTGGCCTTTTGCTCACATG
TTCTTTCCTGCGTTATCCCCTGATTCTGTGGATAACCGTATTACCGCCTTTGAGTGAGCTGATACCAGCG
GATAACAATTTCACAGGGCCCTGTCGGATTATGGGCTCTTCTTTTATCCTCTACTTTCTTTCTAGAAAAT
GCAAATGTTGAGTCAGAAATTGCTGAATGGAGTACAACTGCAATGGGTTTAGCTTATGTTTCTGGAACAA
TTACTGGTGGAATTGTGATTGAAAAGTAAGGTTATATTTCATTTCAATAAATGTTACCACAGTATAACAA
AAACAAGTTACATTGTTCAGAGTATGTCTGAATGTATTATTATTATTGTATTTGTGCATCAGTACTGTAG
TTGTACTGAAGAAGGGTTTAAAATAATCTCAACGTTTTTAAGACGAGTTAGTGAGAATACGGTCGCAGTT
AGGATGTTTGGACATAGTTTTATTAGATAATCGTGAACTAACTCACTATAAAAACCCGCTAACTCATTGA
ATAAGATAGTTTTAAACGTTCAAAATTTGAAGACAAAATTGTATGAATAAGTTTACAGAGTTGGTCGACG
CAAGCTTCTCCTTCTCTTCACATTTCTCAATAATTTAGCTCTAATTGCATTCGTATTCTTCGCAAAAATA
CGTATTCTGATTGACCCGATGAAATACGGATGCCTAGTTGCATTGATCATCTACGGTTATACTTATGGGT
GAGGTTTTTCAAATATATTTTGATTTAATCGAATAATGAAATTTCAGAACTGGAGTTGGTCCAATTTCGT
GGTTTATATCCTCTGAACTGGTACCTCAAAAACATCGTAGTATTGCTCAATCTGTGGCATATTCAATGAA
TACTGTAATGGTGGTTATCAGTACATTTACAGTATTACCTCTATATTCCGTTATTGGTAGTTATGCTTTC
CTTATTCTATATTCAATTCCTTCATTTATAAGTATGCTTATATTATTTCGCTACTTACCGGAAACCAAAG
GACGAGAGATTCATGATATTGTGAATGAACTTAAAAAAAAATGAAAACCTTTGAAAACGTTCATACGGCC
GAAATTTTACTTGATCGAGCCAATTGAACTTTTGTTAAGACTTACAGAAAAGTGAGAGATTTTGTTACAA
AAAAGTGAGAAAAAAGCGAAAATGAACAGGAAAAAGAAGAAAAATACACCCGAAGTATCATATAAAAATT
AAAAAGATTGTTTGACCTGGCGGAACTTTTTTGCAAAAACTCTGAATATCCATGGCACATGCTTCGTGCA
AAACAGGATCCAAATGAATATCAACAAGAGATTCTTGAAGACGACGAGCCACTTGCTCAGAGCATTGCTT
ATCTCGAATGAGACCCTTGTTAAAATCATTTTTCAAACATTATATGACATTGTCGAAATGTCCTCCTGAT
TCCATGATGGTAGCAAACTCACTTCGTATAACTTCGTATAGTATACCTTATACGAAGTTATCTGCCCTCG
ATTGTCTATCTTCCATTCTCACCAAGTTTCAACAACTTTATTCAGTCATTCTTCTCTGGTTCATTTCCCA
ACCAATCTTCCCGAATAAAGCCCATCTGTCCTTTCGGCCACATTCCTCACCTACATCCGTACTCCTTATC
TCCCGTTCTTATCCAGTCTTTTATCGTCTCTGCGTCTCGCACACTGTCTCGTCGGTAATGTAAAAAAAAA
ACAAAAAAAACTTGAAAACTTGCGGAAAGATTTCCTAATAAAAGGAGACGAATCCGGTAGGAAATCGACA
AGTCTCTGCTTCTCGAAGACTAGGTGAGTTACATTTCTTTGGCCGAATTATTTTGAAATCCTAAATTTGA
TAATTTCAGAGATGTCTGTAAAACTTGCGTGTTATGTGACGGCTTCGGTCACTGTCGCCACTCTTATGGT
ATGCTTCATGACCATGTCAACCATCTACTCGGAGGTTGATGGATTCAGAGAGAAGCTTGATACCGAGATG
AATGTGTTCAGAGTGAGTTAAATTATATTTTGAATTTTAAATAATTTTTAATTTTCTAGCAATCTACCAA
TGGATTGTGGAAGGACATAGTTGTCATCGGAAGATCTAGCAAGCGTGTCCGTTGTCAATATGAAGAGACC
AACGCTACCCCAACTCCACATGCTGATGGATCCCCATCTGCTCCACCAGGTCAACCACCAGCAGTTCCAC
CAGTCTTCAACCAGCCAAAGACTCCAAATGGAGCCAATGGAAATGGACCAACCTGCAACTGCAATGCTGA
TAACAAGTGCCCAGCTGGACCATCCGGACCAAAGGGAGTTCCAGGAGTTCCAGGACTCGACGGAGTTCCA
GGACTTGACGGTGTTCCAGGAGTTGGAGCTGATGATATCGCTCCACAACGCGAGTCTGTCGGATGCTTCA
CTTGCCCACAAGGACCAGTTGGACCACCAGGAGCTCTTGGAAGACCAGGACCACGTGGACTTCCAGGACC
AAGAGGACAAAATGGAAACCCAGGAAGAGATGGACAACCAGGACATCCAGGAGAGCAAGGATCATCCGGT
CAAATCGGAAAGATCGGAGAGCCAGGACCACCAGGAGAGAAGGGACGCGACGCCGAGCATCCAATCGGAA
GACCAGGACCAAAGGGACCAAGAGGAGATCAAGGACCAACAGGACCAGCTGGACAGAACGGTCTTCACGG
ACCACCAGGAGAGCCAGGAACCGTTGGACCAGAAGGACCATCTGGAAAGCAAGGACGTCAAGGACCAGAC
GGAACCCAGGGAGAGACTGGACCAGACGGAAGACCAGGAAAGGATGCCGAGTACTGCCAGTGCCCAGACA
AGTCTCCACCATCAGAGGCTGTCAACGCCAACCGTGGATACAGAAATATCTAAATTGTTGGTGTTTTCTA
ATAAAATATTTGAGATTCAGTGAGACTTTTTTCTTGGCGGCACAATAAAGTTTCCTCTTTTTGTTGGGTC
ACTCAACGAACACAATACAAATATTTGAGCGCTCGCATTTTTCTCAACCTTTCGGGTTTAAAGCACTTCA
AAATGGAATTGAAGAGAGATTGTGAAAGTACATCAGACAGAATCACATTTTGATAGCATTCACTTCACTC
AGATGCAAACTTTTCAGTGACTATAAAAAGTCATAAAATAATAACATTAAAAAAGCAAATAAATTAGCGA
GAGAATTTTTTGACAAAAAGAAAGAATAGTGATAGAGAAGAAGGGAATGCTTGAAAGGATTTTGCATTTA
TCTTAATCACCGTCTTCGAGAAGACGAACCATGGCGCCAGTTTCAGAATCCAAGTTTCTAATATAGTTCA
TCACAATGTTGACGTTGGTCCAACCTCCGGCTTGCATAATCTCTGGGATGGAAACTCCAGCGCGAGCCAT
GTCACGGGCAGCTCCGACACGGGCGGAATGTCCAGACCAAGCCAAGTAACGTTGTCCGGAATCATCCTTG
GCTCCGTAGATGAGACGGTGGGTAGCTTCGAAGATTCCTGAAAATTTATTTTCAGCTTATTCTTAGCTAA
TATGTTGTTTAAACTTACCTTCAAGAGCTCGAGTCGAGAGTTGTGATGTTGCACTCGGGGCAGCAACTCC
GTTCTTGCGAACACGACAGAACAGGTAGTTGTTTGGATCATCGGCGACTCCGGAAACCGAAATCCAGCGC
TCAACGAGCTTGGTAACTCCAAGGGAGAGCGCTTTTTCGACTCCGGCAGTCGAGACCAGCGTTTTTGTAC
GTCCGATGTGGATGAGCATTCTTCCTCCGTCTGTGCGACTAATATCCTTGACGCGAATGCGGGCAATTTC
GGCGATACGGAGAAGTGTGTTGTAAGCAATTCCGAGGAAGGCGAGGTTTCGGATGTCCTGGCAACGATCG
GAATTTTCCATAAGAGAACGGACCTGATCGAAGTCGGTTCTGAAAATTTCGTCAAGTCTTAGGATTGAAT
ACATTAATATTTAAACTTACCTTTCGAAGGCGAGGGCTTGCTTGGCTCTCTCTCCAGCATCAACATTTTC
CTTGCGGATACGTCTCATTACGAGAGATACGGCATTAGAATCTGATGGGCGTGGAAGTCCAGATCGGCGA
TGGAGCATATTGAGCTGTCCGAGATGTTGTTGGATCGTCTTCACCGCCAATCCACGAGCTTGGAGGTAGA
GCAAGTAGTCACGAACGTCTTCTGGCTCGGCTGGGAACCACTTGCGGTTGTTAAGCTTGCACCAGGCAGC
CCAAGAACGGCACACTGAGAGAAGCATCTTCCAGGTGTGCTCGGAGAAGGCTTGTCTGTCACGGAACATA
TCCATGAGGTTCTTGCGAACTTCATCACTTGTCGCGTCAACTGGAAGTGCTGGAAGATTTTGATGAACAG
TGAGAAGATTTGACATATTTTCGAAGTTTTTTAGATGCACTAGAACAAAGCGTGTTGGCTTCCTCTGAGC
CCGCTTTCCTTATATACCCGCATTCTGCAGCCTTACAGAATGTTCTAGAAGGTCCTAGATGCATTCGTTT
GAAAATACTCCCGGTGGGTGCAAAGAGACGCAGACGGAAAATGTATCTGGGTCTCTTTATTGTGTACACT
ACTTTTCCATGTACCGAATGTGAGTCGCCCTCCTTTTGCAACAAGCAGCTCGAATGTTCTAGAAAAAGGT
GGAAAATAGTATAAATACCGTTGAAAATAAATACCGAACAACATTTGCTCTAATTGTGAAATTAGAAATC
TTCAAACTATAATCATGTCACTTTACCACTATTTCCGTCCAGCTCAACGTTCCGTTTTTGGTGATCATTT
TTGCTTTCGTCGTAAATCTACACACGCGTCTCTTCCGTGCGAGAGTCCAAGCCAGCAGCCAAATTCGTTG
ACTGAGTATTCAACGTTTATACGTTGTCGGCAACGAGAAATAGGAAAATGCATCGGGAAATGTTCTTTTT
TCGATTTTTTCCAAGGTTTTGACAAATTTTACCACGAATTTTGCTATGTTTTCAATTAAAAAATATGTTA
TTCAACTGTTTCTATGAGGAAAATAAGGCTTTGCATGTAATTTTCTTATTCAGCATAATTTTTAATTAAT
TTGAATTTTCTGTCCTAACGTTTATTTTGTTTTCTTGGTTATGACTGATCTGAAATTAATTTTTGAATTT
TAAGGTAATATGTCAGGCGGTGCCGCAAGTTTGTACAAAAAAGCAGGCTCCATGAAAAAGCCTGAACTCA
CCGCGACGTCTGTCGAGAAGTTTCTGATCGAAAAGTTCGACAGCGTCTCCGACCTGATGCAGCTCTCGGA
GGGCGAAGAATCTCGTGCTTTCAGCTTCGATGTAGGAGGGCGTGGATATGTCCTGCGGGTAAATAGCTGC
GCCGATGGTTTCTACAAAGATCGTTATGTTTATCGGCACTTTGCATCGGCCGCGCTCCCGATTCCGGAAG
TGCTTGACATTGGGGAATTCAGCGAGAGCCTGACCTATTGCATCTCCCGCCGTGCACAGGGTGTCACGTT
GCAAGACCTGCCTGAAACCGAACTGCCCGCTGTTCTGCAGCCGGTCGCGGAGGCCATGGATGCGATCGCT
GCGGCCGATCTTAGCCAGACGAGCGGGTTCGGCCCATTCGGACCGCAAGGAATCGGTCAATACACTACAT
GGCGTGATTTCATATGCGCGATTGCTGATCCCCATGTGTATCACTGGCAAACTGTGATGGACGACACCGT
CAGTGCGTCCGTCGCGCAGGCTCTCGATGAGCTGATGCTTTGGGCCGAGGACTGCCCCGAAGTCCGGCAC
CTCGTGCACGCGGATTTCGGCTCCAACAATGTCCTGACGGACAATGGCCGCATAACAGCGGTCATTGACT
GGAGCGAGGCGATGTTCGGGGATTCCCAATACGAGGTCGCCAACATCTTCTTCTGGAGGCCGTGGTTGGC
TTGTATGGAGCAGCAGACGCGCTACTTCGAGCGGAGGCATCCGGAGCTTGCAGGATCGCCGCGGCTCCGG
GCGTATATGCTCCGCATTGGTCTTGACCAACTCTATCAGAGCTTGGTTGACGGCAATTTCGATGATGCAG
CTTGGGCGCAGGGTCGATGCGACGCAATCGTCCGATCCGGAGCCGGGACTGTCGGGCGTACACAAATCGC
CCGCAGAAGCGCGGCCGTCTGGACCGATGGCTGTGTAGAAGTACTCGCCGATAGTGGAAACCGACGCCCC
AGCACTCGTCCGAGGGCAAAGGAATAGACCCAGCTTTCTTGTACAAAGTGGGTCCAATTACTCTTCAACA
TCCCTACATGCTCTTTCTCCCTGTGCTCCCACCCCCTATTTTTGTTATTATCAAAAAACTTCTCTTAATT
TCTTTGTTTTTTAGCTTCTTTTAAGTCACCTCTAACAATGAAATTGTGTAGATTCAAAAATAGAATTAAT
TCGTAATAAAAAGTCGAAAAAAATTGTGCTCCCTCCCCCCATTAATAATAATTCTATCCCAAAATCTACA
CAATGTTCTGTGTACACTTCTTATGTTTTTTACTTCTGATAAATTTTTTTGAAACATCATAGAAAAAACC
GCACACAAAATACCTTATCATATGTTACGTTTCAGTTTATGACCGCAATTTTTAATAACTTCGTATAGTA
TACCTTATACGAAGTTATACTAGTATATATTTTTATGTTTTCTTTTAAACCTTCCTCCATATTTCTGAAT
TGAATGTTGTTGCATATTGTGTGTCCTTATTTCATTTCCATCATCCTTTTGTGTGTTTCCCCCTTCCACC
AATTCCCCCCACGTCCTAATGAAATGAAAGCGAGAAGATAAATAAACTTGCACATTGTGTTCAGATGAGA
GGAGCGGAATACGAATTGGGAGACGGAAAGAGAAAAAAAAATGTTTAGATTTGGATTGAATTAATTTTTT
AGAAAGCAAGAAAAAAAACACAAAGAGAATAAATAAATAATAGGAAAAAAAACAAATATTCAGTATTTAA
AATTTGAAAATTCAACGACGTTGGCGTCGATCATCCTGTAAAACGACGGCCAGTGCCTTGAAGCCATATG
GTCTTGCTGGAAACTACTGGGAAAAGTTTGGAGAAGTGATGATTGATGTGGTACTGGCGCAAGAGGCAGT
GCGAGATCTTCCGGGAGCTGGACAGGCTTGGGTAATTTTTACCGCTTGCTTGGTGGATCAGATGAGAGCT
GGATTTGATGAGAACAGAAAAACTGACCATGAAGCTCAAATGAAAAAAAACACGGTTTTGCACCACGCTA
CGCAGCAGCTATTGGAAGACGTTAGTTCGAATGTTTCAAAAAGTTTTAGAGATGTTTAGTTTAAGAATGT
GGCATCCACCTCAGCAACAACTGCACCGTCTGGAAATGGTGAGTGTTCGAGCTCCAACCAACTATCCACG
AGCTCCAATCAACCGTTGGCATGCCCATTTGCAAGAATGTCTCTGACGCCTGTGAGTTCTAATAGGATTT
TTGCATTCCTAGTTGATAAATGTTCTTATCCAACGTTTTGCAACTGTACACATTTCAGAAGGACGCTCGT
GTGATCGAAAGTCTCTCCGGTAGCGGCGGCAGCGGCAGCAGCGGTAACGGAGACATCAGTGACCTCTCGG
GAACAATCTATTTGTAATCTCATTCCACGATTTCTCGCAACACATCCCTTATATTCTACATTCCTTTTTC
GCATGTACTCATCTCTTCTCGTTTGGAATCTTTTCTTATCTCCGATAATTGGGTTATTGTGTCGATAAAG
GCTGACCTATTTAACAGATACACTCCACCTTCATCCACCCTTCCGTTTTCTACAATCCATGTTCTTTTCA
ATTCAATTCATTTATCACACCCTGTTCTTTTTTTTAATTTATATTTTTTGTCAAAACTCGAAATATTTTT
TCTACCGCTCTGTGAAAACAAAACAAGCTTGCATGCCTGCAGGTCGACTCTAGAGGATCCCCGGGATTGG
CCAAAGGACCCAAAGGTATGTTTCGAATGATACTAACATAACATAGAACATTTTCAGGAGGACCCTTGGG
GGGTACCGGTAGAAAAAATGAGTAAAGGAGAAGAACTTTTCACTGGAGTTGTCCCAATTCTTGTTGAATT
AGATGGTGATGTTAATGGGCACAAATTTTCTGTCAGTGGAGAGGGTGAAGGTGATGCAACATACGGAAAA
CTTACCCTTAAATTTATTTGCACTACTGGAAAACTACCTGTTCCATGGGTAAGTTTAAACATATATATAC
TAACTAACCCTGATTATTTAAATTTTCAGCCAACACTTGTCACTACTTTCTGTTATGGTGTTCAATGCTT
CTCGAGATACCCAGATCATATGAAACGGCATGACTTTTTCAAGAGTGCCATGCCCGAAGGTTATGTACAG
GAAAGAACTATATTTTTCAAAGATGACGGGAACTACAAGACACGTAAGTTTAAACAGTTCGGTACTAACT
AACCATACATATTTAAATTTTCAGGTGCTGAAGTCAAGTTTGAAGGTGATACCCTTGTTAATAGAATCGA
GTTAAAAGGTATTGATTTTAAAGAAGATGGAAACATTCTTGGACACAAATTGGAATACAACTATAACTCA
CACAATGTATACATCATGGCAGACAAACAAAAGAATGGAATCAAAGTTGTAAGTTTAAACATGATTTTAC
TAACTAACTAATCTGATTTAAATTTTCAGAACTTCAAAATTAGACACAACATTGAAGATGGAAGCGTTCA
ACTAGCAGACCATTATCAACAAAATACTCCAATTGGCGATGGCCCTGTCCTTTTACCAGACAACCATTAC
CTGTCCACACAATCTGCCCTTTCGAAAGATCCCAACGAAAAGAGAGACCACATGGTCCTTCTTGAGTTTG
TAACAGCTGCTGGGATTACACATGGCATGGATGAACTATACAAAGCAAGTTTGTACAAAAAAGCAGGCTT
GATGGGCTCTCGTGACGATGAATACGACTACTTGTTCAAGGGTAATTTTGTTTTTCATTTTTCAATTCCC
AAACGAAAAATTGTTTCAGTTGTTCTGATTGGAGACTCAGGCGTCGGAAAGTCGAATCTCCTGTCTCGTT
TCACAAGAAATGAGTTCAACTTGGAATCAAAATCAACAATCGGAGTCGAGTTTGCCACGAGAAGCATCTC
GGTGAGGAACTTCATTAGAATACACTTATGATTCAAATTATTATTTTTGTAGGTAGAAGGCAAGACAGTG
AAGGCTCAAATTTGGGATACTGCTGGACAGGAACGTTACCGTGCCATCACATCCGCTTACTATCGTGGGG
CTGTCGGAGCTCTCCTAGTCTACGACATCGCTAAGCATGTGACGTACGAGAATGTTGAGCGATGGTTGAA
GGAGCTTCGTGATCACGCCGATCAGAACATTGTGATTATGTTGGTCGGAAACAAGAGCGACTTGCGCCAT
TTGCGTGCAGTTCCAACAGACGAGGCCAAGATCTACGCCGAAAGAAATCAATTGTCGTTTATTGGTAAGT
TAAACTAATCTATTGCGTTTATATATTTTTTTTTTTCAGAAACATCTGCCCTCGACAGCACCAACGTTGA
AGCAGCTTTCACTAATATCCTGACGGAAATCTACAAATCAGTATCCAACAAGCATGTAGGAACTGACAGA
CAAGGAT
